Addgene plasmid #57495: mEos4a-H2B-C-10
Purpose: Localization: Nucleus/Histones, Excitation: 505 / 569, Emission: 516 / 581
Depositing lab: Michael Davidson & Loren Looger. Depositing organization: Florida State University, Tallahassee.
Backbone
  Vector backbone: mEos4a-C1
  Backbone size w/o insert (bp): 4750
  Vector type: Mammalian Expression
  Selectable markers: Neomycin (select with G418)
Growth in bacteria
  Bacterial resistance: Kanamycin, 50 μg/mL
  Growth temperature: 37°C
  Growth strain: DH5alpha
  Copy number: High Copy
Gene/Insert
  Gene/Insert name: H2B (alt names: Human Histone H2B; NM_021058.3)
  Species: H. sapiens (human)
  Mutation: D26G and V119I in H2B
  Entrez Gene: H2BC11 (a.k.a. H2B/r, H2BFR, H2BJ, HIST1H2BJ)
  Promoter: CMV
  Tag / fusion protein: mEos4a (N terminal on backbone)
  Cloning method: Unknown
  Sequencing primers: 5′ CMV-F; 3′ SV40pA-R
Terms and licenses: Academic/Nonprofit Terms; Industry Terms
Depositor comments: . Excitation = 505 / 569; Emission = 516 / 581
How to cite: mEos4a-H2B-C-10 was a gift from Michael Davidson & Loren Looger (Addgene plasmid # 57495 ; http://n2t.net/addgene:57495 ; RRID:Addgene_57495)
