[The description below was written by a language model from this plasmid's Addgene catalogue record.]
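Description:
mEos4a-H2B-C-10 is a mammalian expression plasmid built on the mEos4a-C1 backbone (about 4.75 kb without the insert), a C1-style fusion vector in which the fluorescent protein sits upstream of the cloning site so that the gene of interest is joined to its C-terminus. It is maintained as a high-copy plasmid in E. coli under kanamycin selection. It also carries a neomycin resistance marker, so transfected mammalian cells can be selected with G418. The record provides no feature table, so the origin of replication and the promoter driving the resistance cassette are not documented. The use of an SV40pA reverse sequencing primer indicates an SV40 polyadenylation signal downstream of the fusion.

The payload is human histone H2B (H2BC11/HIST1H2BJ) carrying two recorded substitutions, D26G and V119I. It is expressed from the CMV promoter with mEos4a fused at its N-terminus. The "10" in the name probably refers to the length of the linker between the two proteins, but the record does not say this. mEos4a is a monomeric green-to-red photoconvertible fluorescent protein. The two listed spectral pairs correspond to its two states, with excitation/emission of 505/516 nm for the green form and 569/581 nm for the red form after photoconversion. Because H2B is incorporated into nucleosomes, the fusion labels chromatin and so marks the nucleus. The construct serves as a nuclear/histone localization marker in live or fixed mammalian cells. The photoconvertible tag also makes it suitable in principle for tracking selected nuclei or chromatin regions by photoconversion and for single-molecule localization microscopy, although the record names only its localization purpose.
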