>Addgene plasmid #57495 | mEos4a-H2B-C-10 | depositor partial sequence | sequence record 88631 | insert sequence
ACATGCTAGTGACGTCAGATCCGCTAGCGCTACCGGTCGCCACCATGGTGAGTGCGATTAAGCCAGACAT
GAGGATCAAACTCCGTATGGAAGGCAACGTAAACGGGCACCACTTTGTGATCGACGGAGATGGTACAGGC
AAGCCTTATGAGGGAAAACAGACCATGGATCTTGAAGTCAAAGAGGGCGGACCTCTGCCTTTTGCCTTTG
ATATCCTGACCACTGCATTCCATTACGGCAACAGGGTATTCGTTAAATATCCAGACAACATACAAGACTA
TTTTAAGCAGTCGTTTCCTAAGGGGTATTCGTGGGAACGAAGCTTGACTTTCGAAGACGGGGGCATTTGC
TATGCCAGAAACGACATAACAATGGAAGGGGACACTTTCTATAATAAAGTTCGATTTTATGGTACCAACT
TTCCCGCCAATGGTCCAGTTATGCAGAAGAAGACGCTGAAATGGGAGCCCTCCACTGAGAAAATGTATGT
GCGTGATGGAGTGCTGACGGGTGATATTCATATGGCTTTGTTGCTTGAAGGAAATGCCCATTACCGATGT
GACTTCAGAACTACTTACAAAGCTAAGGAGAAGGGTGTCAAGTTACCAGGCTACCACTTTGTGGACCACG
CCATTGAGATTTTAAGCCATGACAAAGATTACAACAAGGTTAAGCTGTATGAGCATGCTGTTGCTCATTC
TGGATTGCCTGACAATGCCAGACGATCCGGACTCAGATCTGGAGGCTCCGGAGGCCCAGAGCCAGCGAAG
TCTGCTCCCGCCCCGAAAAAGGGCTCCAAGAAGGCGGTGACTAAGGCGCAGAAGAAAGGCGGCAAGAAGC
GCAAGCGCAGCCGCAAGGAGAGCTATTCCATCTATGTGTACAAGGTTCTGAAGCAGGTCCACCCTGACAC
CGGCATTTCGTCCAAGGCCATGGGCATCATGAATTCGTTTGTGAACGACATTTTCGAGCGCATCGCAGGT
GAGGCTTCCCGCCTGGCGCATTACAACAAGCGCTCGACCATCACCTCCAGGGAGATCCAGACGGCCGTGC
GCCTGCTGCTGCCTGGGGAGTTGGCCAAGCACGCCGTGTCCGAGGGTACTAAGGCCATCACCAAGTACAC
CAGCGCTAAGTAAGGATCCACCGGATCTAGATAACTGATCATAATCAGCCATACCACATTGTAGAGAAGC
C
