>Addgene plasmid #57495 | mEos4a-H2B-C-10 | addgene partial sequence | sequence record 133625 | AllEos-F 5'-GGAGAAGGGTGTCAAGTTAC-3'
GATTACAACAAGGTTAAGCTGTATGAGCATGCTGTTGCTCATTCTGGATTGCCTGACAATGCCAGACGAT
CCGGACTCAGATCTGGAGGCTCCGGAGGCCCAGAGCCAGCGAAGTCTGCTCCCGCCCCGAAAAAGGGCTC
CAAGAAGGCGGTGACTAAGGCGCAGAAGAAAGGCGGCAAGAAGCGCAAGCGCAGCCGCAAGGAGAGCTAT
TCCATCTATGTGTACAAGGTTCTGAAGCAGGTCCACCCTGACACCGGCATTTCGTCCAAGGCCATGGGCA
TCATGAATTCGTTTGTGAACGACATTTTCGAGCGCATCGCAGGTGAGGCTTCCCGCCTGGCGCATTACAA
CAAGCGCTCGACCATCACCTCCAGGGAGATCCAGACGGCCGTGCGCCTGCTGCTGCCTGGGGAGTTGGCC
AAGCACGCCGTGTCCGAGGGTACTAAGGCCATCACCAAGTACACCAGCGCTAAGTAAGGATCCACCGGAT
CTAGATAACTGATCATAATCAGCCATACCACATTTGTAGAGGTTTTACTTGCTTTAAAAAACCTCCCACA
CCTCCCCCTGAACCTGAAACATAAAATGAATGCAATTGTTGTTGTTAACTTGTTTATTGCAGCTTATAAT
GGTTACAAATAAAGCAATAGCATCACAAATTTCACAAATAAAGCATTTTTTTCACTGCATTCTAGTTGTG
GTTTGTCCAAACTCATCAATGTATCTTAACGCGTAAATTGTAAGCGTTAATATTTTGTTAAAATTCGCGT
TAAATTTTTGTTAAATCAGCTCATTTTTTAACCAATAGGCCGAAATCGGCAAAATCCCTTATAAATCAAA
AGAATAGACCGAGATAGGGTTGAGTGTTGTTCCAGTTTGGAACAAGAGTCCACTATTAA
